>Addgene plasmid #176547 | pH-mRuby2 | addgene full sequence | sequence record 350292 | Addgene NGS Result
ATGTATTTAGAAAAATAAACAAATAGGGGTTCCGCGCACATTTCCCCGAAAAGTGCCACCTGACGTCTAA
GAAACCATTATTATCATGACATTAACCTATAAAAATAGGCGTATCACGAGGCCCTTTCGTCTCGCGCGTT
TCGGTGATGACGGTGAAAACCTCTGACACATGCAGCTCCCGGAGACGGTCACAGCTTGTCTGTAAGCGGA
TGCCGGGAGCAGACAAGCCCGTCAGGGCGCGTCAGCGGGTGTTGGCGGGTGTCGGGGCTGGCTTAACTAT
GCGGCATCAGAGCAGATTGTACTGAGAGTGCACCATATGTCATTATCAATACTGCCATTTCAAAGAATAC
GTAAATAATTAATAGTAGTGATTTTCCTAACTTTATTTAGTCAAAAAATTAGCCTTTTAATTCTGCTGTA
ACCCGTACATGCCCAAAATAGGGGGCGGGTTACACAGAATATATAACATCGTAGGTGTCTGGGTGAACAG
TTTATTCCTGGCATCCACTAAATATAATGGAGCCCGCTTTTTAAGCTGGCATCCAGAAAAAAAAAGAATC
CCAGCACCAAAATATTGTTTTCTTCACCAACCATCAGTTCATAGGTCCATTCTCTTAGCGCAACTACAGA
GAACAGGGGCACAAACAGGCAAAAAACGGGCACAACCTCAATGGAGTGATGCAACCTGCCTGGAGTAAAT
GATGACACAAGGCAATTGACCCACGCATGTATCTATCTCATTTTCTTACACCTTCTATTACCTTCTGCTC
TCTCTGATTTGGAAAAAGCTGAAAAAAAAGGTTGAAACCAGTTCCCTGAAATTATTCCCCTACTTGACTA
ATAAGTATATAAAGACGGTAGGTATTGATTGTAATTCTGTAAATCTATTTCTTAAACTTCTTAAATTCTA
CTTTTATAGTTAGTCTTTTTTTTAGTTTTAAAACACCAAGAACTTAGTTTCGAATAAACACACATAAACA
AACAAAGTCGACGGATCGGTGACGGTGCTGGTTTAATTAACATGGTGTCCAAAGGAGAGGAGTTAATCAA
GGAAAACATGAGAATGAAAGTTGTCATGGAGGGCTCCGTTAATGGTCACCAATTCAAGTGTACAGGGGAA
GGTGAAGGTAATCCTTACATGGGTACACAAACTATGAGAATTAAAGTAATTGAAGGCGGACCACTACCAT
TTGCATTTGACATTCTGGCAACGTCATTCATGTACGGATCACGAACTTTCATCAAGTACCCTAAAGGTAT
ACCAGACTTTTTCAAGCAATCTTTTCCAGAGGGTTTTACATGGGAAAGGGTTACAAGATACGAAGATGGG
GGTGTCGTCACAGTTATGCAAGATACTTCATTAGAAGATGGCTGCCTTGTCTATCATGTGCAAGTAAGAG
GGGTGAATTTTCCTTCTAACGGACCTGTGATGCAGAAAAAGACCAAAGGTTGGGAACCAAATACTGAAAT
GATGTACCCAGCTGATGGAGGTTTGAGAGGCTACACACACATGGCGCTTAAAGTTGATGGTGGAGGTCAT
TTGTCTTGTAGTTTTGTTACCACTTATCGTTCTAAAAAGACTGTTGGCAATATCAAAATGCCAGGAATAC
ATGCTGTAGACCACAGACTAGAAAGACTCGAAGAGAGCGATAACGAAATGTTCGTTGTACAGAGAGAGCA
TGCCGTAGCCAAATTTGCTGGCTTAGGCGGTGGTATGGATGAATTGTATAAGTAAGGCGCGCCACTTCTA
AATAAGCGAATTTCTTATGATTTATGATTTTTATTATTAAATAAGTTATAAAAAAAATAAGTGTATACAA
ATTTTAAAGTGACTCTTAGGTTTTAAAACGAAAATTCTTATTCTTGAGTAACTCTTTCCTGTAGGTCAGG
TTGCTTTCTCAGGTATAGTATGAGGTCGCTCTTATTGACCACACCTCTACCGGCAGATCCGCTAGGGATA
ACAGGGTAATATAGATCTGTTTAGCTTGCCTCGTCCCCGCCGGGTCACCGATCGCTTGCCTGTAACTTAC
ACGCGCCTCGTATCTTTTAATGATGGAATAATTTGGGAATTTACTCTGTATTTATTTATTTTTATGTTTT
GTATTTGGATTTTAGAAAGTAAATAAAGAAGGTAGAAGAGTTACGGAATGAAGAAAAAAAAATAAACAAA
GGTTTAAAAAATTTCAACAAAAAGCGTACTTTACATATATATTTATTAGACAAGAAAAGCAGATTAAATA
GATATACATTCGATTAACGATAAGTAAAATGTAAAATCACAGGATTTTCGTGTGTGGTCTTCTACACAGA
CAAGATGAAACAATTCGGCATTAATACCTGAGAGCAGGAAGAGCAAGATAAAAGGTAGTATTTGTCGGCG
ATCCCCCTAGAGTCTTTTACATCTTCGGAAAACAAAAACTATTTTTTCTTTAATTCCTTTTTTTACTTTC
TATTTTTAATTTATATATTTATATTAAAAAATTTAAATTATAATTATTTTTATAGCACGTGATGAAAAGG
ACCCTAAGAAACCATTATTATCATGACATTAACCTATAAAAATAGGCGCATCACGAGGCCCTTTCGTCTC
GCGTGTTTCGGTGATGACGGTGAAAACCTCTGACACATGCAGCTCCCGGAGACGGTCACAGCTTGTCTGT
AAGCGGATGCCGGGAGCAGACAAGCCCGTCAGGGCGCGTCAGCGGGTGTTGGCGGACGTCGGGGCTGGCT
TAACTATGCGGCATCAGAGCAGATTGTACTGAGAGTGCACCATAAATTCCCGTTTTAAGAGCTTGGTGAG
CGCTAGGAGTCACTGCCAGGTATCGTTTGAACACGGCATTAGTCAGGGAAGTCATAACACAGTCCTTTCC
CGCAATTTTCTTTTTCTATTACTCTTGGCCTCCTCTAGTACACTCTATATTTTTTTATGCCTCGGTAATG
ATTTTCATTTTTTTTTTTCCACCTAGCGGATGACTCTTTTTTTTTCTTAGCGATTGGCATTATCACATAA
TGAATTATACATTATATAAAGTAATGTGATTTCTTCGAAGAATATACTAAAAAATGAGCAGGCAAGATAA
ACGAAGGCAAAGATGACAGAGCAGAAAGCCCTAGTAAAGCGTATTACAAATGAAACCAAGATTCAGATTG
CGATCTCTTTAAAGGGTGGTCCCCTAGCGATAGAGCACTCGATCTTCCCAGAAAAGGAGGCAGAAGCAGT
AGCAGAACAGGCCACACAATCGCAAGTGATTAACGTCCACACAGGTATAGGGTTTCTGGACCATATGATA
CATGCTCTGGCCAAGCATTCCGGCTGGTCGCTAATCGTTGAGTGCATTGGTGACTTACACATAGACGACC
ATCACACCACTGAAGACTGCGGGATTGCTCTCGGTCAAGCTTTTAAAGAGGCCCTAGGGGCCGTGCGTGG
AGTAAAAAGGTTTGGATCAGGATTTGCGCCTTTGGATGAGGCACTTTCCAGAGCGGTGGTAGATCTTTCG
AACAGGCCGTACGCAGTTGTCGAACTTGGTTTGCAAAGGGAGAAAGTAGGAGATCTCTCTTGCGAGATGA
TCCCGCATTTTCTTGAAAGCTTTGCAGAGGCTAGCAGAATTACCCTCCACGTTGATTGTCTGCGAGGCAA
GAATGATCATCACCGTAGTGAGAGTGCGTTCAAGGCTCTTGCGGTTGCCATAAGAGAAGCCACCTTGCCC
AATGGTACCAACGATGTTCCCTCCACCAAAGGTGTTCTTATGTAGGAGCTCGAATTCATCGATGATATCA
GATCCACTAGTGGCCTATGCGGCCGCGGATCTGCCGGTCTCCCTATAGTGAGTCGTATTAATTTCGATAA
GCCAGGTTAACCTGCATTAATGAATCGGCCAACGCGCGGGGAGAGGCGGTTTGCGTATTGGGCGCTCTTC
CGCTTCCTCGCTCACTGACTCGCTGCGCTCGGTCGTTCGGCTGCGGCGAGCGGTATCAGCTCACTCAAAG
GCGGTAATACGGTTATCCACAGAATCAGGGGATAACGCAGGAAAGAACATGTGAGCAAAAGGCCAGCAAA
AGGCCAGGAACCGTAAAAAGGCCGCGTTGCTGGCGTTTTTCCATAGGCTCCGCCCCCCTGACGAGCATCA
CAAAAATCGACGCTCAAGTCAGAGGTGGCGAAACCCGACAGGACTATAAAGATACCAGGCGTTTCCCCCT
GGAAGCTCCCTCGTGCGCTCTCCTGTTCCGACCCTGCCGCTTACCGGATACCTGTCCGCCTTTCTCCCTT
CGGGAAGCGTGGCGCTTTCTCATAGCTCACGCTGTAGGTATCTCAGTTCGGTGTAGGTCGTTCGCTCCAA
GCTGGGCTGTGTGCACGAACCCCCCGTTCAGCCCGACCGCTGCGCCTTATCCGGTAACTATCGTCTTGAG
TCCAACCCGGTAAGACACGACTTATCGCCACTGGCAGCAGCCACTGGTAACAGGATTAGCAGAGCGAGGT
ATGTAGGCGGTGCTACAGAGTTCTTGAAGTGGTGGCCTAACTACGGCTACACTAGAAGAACAGTATTTGG
TATCTGCGCTCTGCTGAAGCCAGTTACCTTCGGAAAAAGAGTTGGTAGCTCTTGATCCGGCAAACAAACC
ACCGCTGGTAGCGGTGGTTTTTTTGTTTGCAAGCAGCAGATTACGCGCAGAAAAAAAGGATCTCAAGAAG
ATCCTTTGATCTTTTCTACGGGGTCTGACGCTCAGTGGAACGAAAACTCACGTTAAGGGATTTTGGTCAT
GAGATTATCAAAAAGGATCTTCACCTAGATCCTTTTAAATTAAAAATGAAGTTTTAAATCAATCTAAAGT
ATATATGAGTAAACTTGGTCTGACAGTTACCAATGCTTAATCAGTGAGGCACCTATCTCAGCGATCTGTC
TATTTCGTTCATCCATAGTTGCCTGACTCCCCGTCGTGTAGATAACTACGATACGGGAGGGCTTACCATC
TGGCCCCAGTGCTGCAATGATACCGCGAGACCCACGCTCACCGGCTCCAGATTTATCAGCAATAAACCAG
CCAGCCGGAAGGGCCGAGCGCAGAAGTGGTCCTGCAACTTTATCCGCCTCCATCCAGTCTATTAATTGTT
GCCGGGAAGCTAGAGTAAGTAGTTCGCCAGTTAATAGTTTGCGCAACGTTGTTGCCATTGCTACAGGCAT
CGTGGTGTCACGCTCGTCGTTTGGTATGGCTTCATTCAGCTCCGGTTCCCAACGATCAAGGCGAGTTACA
TGATCCCCCATGTTGTGCAAAAAAGCGGTTAGCTCCTTCGGTCCTCCGATCGTTGTCAGAAGTAAGTTGG
CCGCAGTGTTATCACTCATGGTTATGGCAGCACTGCATAATTCTCTTACTGTCATGCCATCCGTAAGATG
CTTTTCTGTGACTGGTGAGTACTCAACCAAGTCATTCTGAGAATAGTGTATGCGGCGACCGAGTTGCTCT
TGCCCGGCGTCAATACGGGATAATACCGCGCCACATAGCAGAACTTTAAAAGTGCTCATCATTGGAAAAC
GTTCTTCGGGGCGAAAACTCTCAAGGATCTTACCGCTGTTGAGATCCAGTTCGATGTAACCCACTCGTGC
ACCCAACTGATCTTCAGCATCTTTTACTTTCACCAGCGTTTCTGGGTGAGCAAAAACAGGAAGGCAAAAT
GCCGCAAAAAAGGGAATAAGGGCGACACGGAAATGTTGAATACTCATACTCTTCCTTTTTCAATATTATT
GAAGCATTTATCAGGGTTATTGTCTCATGAGCGGATACATATTTGA
Features (pLannotate 1.2.2; 16 found; start..end, strand, type, name):
    131..166     +  CDS            rop (fragment): Rop protein, which maintains plasmids at low copy number; rop
    268..319     +  misc_feature   bom (fragment): basis of mobility region from pBR322
    320..986     +  promoter       GAP promoter: S. cerevisiae TDH3; promoter for glyceraldehyde-3-phosphate dehydrogenase
   1022..1732    +  CDS            mRuby2: mRuby2 is a basic (constitutively fluorescent) red fluorescent protein published in 2012, derived from Entacmaea quadricolor. It has moderate acid sensitivity.
   1756..1943    +  terminator     ADH1 terminator: S. cerevisiae ADH1; transcription terminator for the S. cerevisiae alcohol dehydrogenase 1 (ADH1) gene
   2010..2513    -  misc_feature   CEN/ARS: S. cerevisiae CEN6 centromere fused to an autonomously replicating sequence
   2588..2623    +  CDS            rop (fragment): Rop protein, which maintains plasmids at low copy number; rop
   2725..2774    +  misc_feature   bom (fragment): basis of mobility region from pBR322
   2775..2855    -  CDS            MRM1 (fragment): MRM1_YEAST - Also known as PET56 From Saccharomyces cerevisiae (strain ATCC 204508 / S288c) (Baker's yeast).
   2905..3092    +  promoter       HIS3 promoter: S. cerevisiae HIS3
   3093..3755    +  CDS            HIS3: imidazoleglycerol-phosphate dehydratase, required for histidine biosynthesis; S. cerevisiae HIS3; yeast auxotrophic marker
   3822..3840    -  promoter       T7 promoter: promoter for bacteriophage T7 RNA polymerase
   3862..3915    -  CDS            lacI (fragment): lac repressor; lacI; The lac repressor binds to the lac operator to inhibit transcription in E. coli. This inhibition can be relieved by adding lactose or isopropyl-β-D-thiogalactopyranoside (IPTG).
   4098..4686    -  rep_origin     ori: high-copy-number ColE1/pMB1/pBR322/pUC origin of replication
   4857..5717    -  CDS            AmpR: β-lactamase; bla; confers resistance to ampicillin, carbenicillin, and related antibiotics
   5718..36      -  promoter       AmpR promoter (across the origin): bla
