[The description below was written by a language model from this plasmid's Addgene catalogue record and pLannotate feature annotations shown in this document.]
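Description:
pH-mRuby2 is a 5,786 nt yeast expression shuttle plasmid built on the pH backbone, designed to express a red fluorescent protein in Saccharomyces cerevisiae while restoring histidine prototrophy. In E. coli it is maintained through a high-copy ColE1/pUC-type origin and selected with ampicillin via the β-lactamase gene and its native promoter. In yeast, a CEN/ARS element (CEN6 centromere fused to an autonomously replicating sequence) provides stable, low-copy episomal maintenance. A HIS3 cassette under its own promoter encodes imidazoleglycerol-phosphate dehydratase, allowing selection of his3 auxotrophic hosts in medium lacking histidine.

The payload is yomRuby2, a synthetic 714 bp coding sequence for mRuby2, whose "yo" prefix probably denotes yeast codon optimisation. mRuby2 is a constitutively fluorescent red protein derived from Entacmaea quadricolor. It was cloned between PacI and AscI sites that remain intact, so the reporter can be exchanged. Expression is driven by a strong constitutive glyceraldehyde-3-phosphate dehydrogenase (GAP) promoter and terminated by the ADH1 terminator. The catalogue entry names this promoter TDH1(GAP), whereas the sequence annotation matches it to TDH3, and the record does not resolve this discrepancy. The remaining annotations are short backbone remnants with no evident functional role: duplicated rop and bom fragments, an MRM1/PET56 fragment adjacent to HIS3, a lacI fragment and a T7 promoter.

According to the stated purpose, the plasmid couples mRuby2 expression to histidine auxotrophic selection. This makes it suitable for fluorescently marking cells that carry the HIS3 complementation, for example to distinguish metabolic genotypes in mixed yeast populations, consistent with the associated study of metabolic interactions in microbial communities.
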