Addgene plasmid #176547: pH-mRuby2
Purpose: Expression of mRuby2 for auxotrophic selection in the absence of histidine
Depositing lab: Markus Ralser. Depositing organization: Francis Crick Institute. Publication: Microbial communities form rich extracellular metabolomes that foster metabolic interactions and promote drug tolerance. Yu JSL, Correia-Melo C, Zorrilla F, Herrera-Dominguez L, Wu MY, Hartl J, Campbell K, Blasche S, Kreidl M, Egger AS, Messner CB, Demichev V, Freiwald A, Mulleder M, Howell M, Berman J, Patil KR, Alam MT, Ralser M. Nat Microbiol. 2022 Apr;7(4):542-555. doi: 10.1038/s41564-022-01072-5. Epub 2022 Mar 21. PubMed 35314781.
Backbone
  Vector backbone: pH
  Vector type: Yeast Expression
Growth in bacteria
  Bacterial resistance: Ampicillin, 100 μg/mL
  Growth temperature: 37°C
  Growth strain: DH5alpha
  Copy number: High Copy
Gene/Insert
  Gene/Insert name: yomRuby2
  Species: Synthetic
  Insert size (bp): 714
  Promoter: TDH1(GAP)
  Cloning method: Restriction Enzyme; 5′ cloning site PacI (not destroyed); 3′ cloning site AscI (not destroyed)
Terms and licenses: Academic/Nonprofit Terms; Industry Terms: Not Available to Industry
How to cite: pH-mRuby2 was a gift from Markus Ralser (Addgene plasmid # 176547 ; http://n2t.net/addgene:176547 ; RRID:Addgene_176547)
